Addgene plasmid #131963: pDONR221_SLC22A11
Purpose: Gateway entry clone with codon-optimized ORF sequence for subcloning into custom expression vectors
Depositing lab: RESOLUTE Consortium & Giulio Superti-Furga. Depositing organization: CeMM Research Center for Molecular Medicine. Publication: The RESOLUTE consortium: unlocking SLC transporters for drug discovery. Superti-Furga G, Lackner D, Wiedmer T, Ingles-Prieto A, Barbosa B, Girardi E, Goldmann U, Gurtl B, Klavins K, Klimek C, Lindinger S, Lineiro-Retes E, Muller AC, Onstein S, Redinger G, Reil D, Sedlyarov V, Wolf G, Crawford M, Everley R, ... Steppan CM. Nat Rev Drug Discov. 2020 Jul;19(7):429-430. doi: 10.1038/d41573-020-00056-6. PubMed 32265506.
Backbone
  Vector backbone: pDONR221
  Backbone manufacturer: Thermo Fisher Scientific
  Backbone size w/o insert (bp): 2550
  Vector type: Mammalian Expression
Growth in bacteria
  Bacterial resistance: Kanamycin, 50 μg/mL
  Growth temperature: 37°C
  Growth strain: Stbl3
  Copy number: High Copy
Gene/Insert
  Gene/Insert name: SLC22A11 (alt name: OAT4)
  Species: H. sapiens (human)
  Insert size (bp): 1650
  Entrez Gene: SLC22A11 (a.k.a. OAT4, hOAT4)
  Cloning method: Gateway Cloning
  Sequencing primers: 5′ M13-fwd; 3′ M13-rev
Terms and licenses: Academic/Nonprofit Terms; Industry Terms
Depositor comments: For more information on the full Resolute plasmid collection, please see www.addgene.org/depositor-collections/re-solute/. Please provide your feedback on this plasmid to the RESOLUTE consortium by filling out their RESOLUTE repository feedback form: https://forms.office.com/Pages/ResponsePage.aspx?id=0e05yklzmkS7rjFGQL4N7z4feCLQvEJAmVcOCM_u885UN1JJRko0Ukg4TVQwNTZLOUxPQVJWT1NHUCQlQCN0PWcu
How to cite: pDONR221_SLC22A11 was a gift from RESOLUTE Consortium & Giulio Superti-Furga (Addgene plasmid # 131963 ; http://n2t.net/addgene:131963 ; RRID:Addgene_131963)
