[The description below was written by a language model from this plasmid's Addgene catalogue record and pLannotate feature annotations shown in this document.]
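Description:
pDONR221_SLC22A11 is a Gateway entry clone built on the commercial pDONR221 backbone, carrying a codon-optimized open reading frame for human SLC22A11, the organic anion transporter also known as OAT4. The plasmid totals about 4.2 kb, with a 1,650 bp insert. It is maintained in E. coli at high copy through a ColE1/pUC-type origin and selected with kanamycin via an aminoglycoside phosphotransferase (KanR) gene. It belongs to a large consortium collection of solute carrier clones assembled to support transporter research and drug discovery.

The SLC22A11 coding sequence sits between attL1 and attL2 sites, which are the recombination substrates for the Gateway LR reaction. This arrangement lets the ORF be moved directionally and in frame into any attR-containing destination vector. Although the catalogue lists the vector type as mammalian expression, the feature table shows no eukaryotic promoter or polyadenylation signal, so the plasmid is a shuttle for subcloning rather than an expression construct; expression elements and any tags come from the chosen destination vector. Upstream of the cassette, rrnB T1 and T2 transcription terminators insulate the insert from read-through transcription in bacteria. A T7 promoter lies just beyond attL2 and is oriented toward the insert from its 3′ side. The short lacI and lacZα fragments annotated upstream of the cassette appear to be backbone remnants with no functional role, and M13 forward and reverse priming sites flank the cassette for sequence verification. The encoded transporter is annotated as mediating saturable uptake of estrone sulfate, dehydroepiandrosterone sulfate and related compounds. Typical use is transfer of the ORF into custom expression vectors for functional studies of this transporter.
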