Features (pLannotate 1.2.2; 10 found; start..end, strand, type, name):
    121..213     +  CDS            lacI (fragment): lac repressor; lacI; The lac repressor binds to the lac operator to inhibit transcription in E. coli. This inhibition can be relieved by adding lactose or isopropyl-β-D-thiogalactopyranoside (IPTG).
    268..295     -  terminator     rrnB T2 terminator: transcription terminator T2 from the E. coli rrnB gene
    427..470     +  terminator     rrnB T1 terminator: Escherichia coli rrnB; transcription terminator T1 from the E. coli rrnB gene
    517..553     -  CDS            lacZα (fragment): LacZα fragment of β-galactosidase; lacZ fragment
    569..668     +  protein_bind   attL1: mutant version of attL; recombination site for the Gateway® LR reaction LR Clonase™
    674..2323    +  CDS            SLC22A11: S22AB_HUMAN - Also known as OAT4. Experimental evidence at protein level: Swiss-Prot protein existence level 1. Mediates saturable uptake of estrone sulfate, dehydroepiandrosterone sulfate and related compounds. From Homo sapiens (Human).
   2325..2424    -  protein_bind   attL2: mutant version of attL; recombination site for the Gateway® LR reaction LR Clonase™
   2442..2460    -  promoter       T7 promoter: promoter for bacteriophage T7 RNA polymerase
   2594..3403    +  CDS            KanR: aminoglycoside phosphotransferase; aph(3')-Ia; confers resistance to kanamycin in bacteria or G418 (Geneticin®) in eukaryotes
   3550..4138    +  rep_origin     ori: high-copy-number ColE1/pMB1/pBR322/pUC origin of replication
>Addgene plasmid #131963 | pDONR221_SLC22A11 | addgene full sequence | sequence record 260112 | Addgene NGS Result
CTTTCCTGCGTTATCCCCTGATTCTGTGGATAACCGTATTACCGCCTTTGAGTGAGCTGATACCGCTCGC
CGCAGCCGAACGACCGAGCGCAGCGAGTCAGTGAGCGAGGAAGCGGAAGAGCGCCCAATACGCAAACCGC
CTCTCCCCGCGCGTTGGCCGATTCATTAATGCAGCTGGCACGACAGGTTTCCCGACTGGAAAGCGGGCAG
TGAGCGCAACGCAATTAATACGCGTACCGCTAGCCAGGAAGAGTTTGTAGAAACGCAAAAAGGCCATCCG
TCAGGATGGCCTTCTGCTTAGTTTGATGCCTGGCAGTTTATGGCGGGCGTCCTGCCCGCCACCCTCCGGG
CCGTTGCTTCACAACGTTCAAATCCGCTCCCGGCGGATTTGTCCTACTCAGGAGAGCGTTCACCGACAAA
CAACAGATAAAACGAAAGGCCCAGTCTTCCGACTGAGCCTTTCGTTTTATTTGATGCCTGGCAGTTCCCT
ACTCTCGCGTTAACGCTAGCATGGATGTTTTCCCAGTCACGACGTTGTAAAACGACGGCCAGTCTTAAGC
TCGGGCCCCAAATAATGATTTTATTTTGACTGATAGTGACCTGTTCGTTGCAACACATTGATGAGCAATG
CTTTTTTATAATGCCAACTTTGTACAAAAAAGCAGGCTCCACCATGGCCTTTAGCAAGCTGCTGGAGCAG
GCAGGAGGAGTGGGACTGTTCCAGACACTGCAGGTGCTGACCTTTATCCTGCCTTGCCTGATGATCCCAT
CCCAGATGCTGCTGGAGAACTTCTCTGCCGCCATCCCAGGCCACCGGTGTTGGACACACATGCTGGATAA
CGGCTCTGCCGTGAGCACAAATATGACCCCCAAGGCCCTGCTGACCATCTCCATCCCACCTGGACCAAAC
CAGGGACCACACCAGTGCCGGCGGTTCCGGCAGCCACAGTGGCAGCTGCTGGACCCTAATGCCACAGCCA
CCTCTTGGAGCGAGGCCGATACCGAGCCTTGCGTGGACGGCTGGGTGTACGATCGGAGCGTGTTCACCAG
CACCATCGTGGCCAAGTGGGACCTGGTGTGCAGCTCCCAGGGCCTGAAGCCACTGTCCCAGTCTATCTTC
ATGAGCGGCATCCTGGTGGGCTCCTTTATCTGGGGCCTGCTGAGCTACCGGTTCGGCAGAAAGCCCATGC
TGTCCTGGTGCTGTCTGCAGCTGGCAGTGGCAGGCACAAGCACCATCTTCGCCCCTACATTTGTGATCTA
TTGCGGCCTGAGATTCGTGGCCGCCTTTGGCATGGCCGGCATCTTCCTGTCTAGCCTGACCCTGATGGTG
GAGTGGACCACAACCTCCAGGCGCGCCGTGACAATGACCGTGGTGGGATGTGCCTTTTCTGCCGGACAGG
CCGCCCTGGGAGGACTGGCCTTCGCCCTGAGGGACTGGCGCACACTGCAGCTGGCAGCAAGCGTGCCCTT
CTTTGCCATCTCCCTGATCTCTTGGTGGCTGCCTGAGTCCGCCAGGTGGCTGATCATCAAGGGCAAGCCA
GATCAGGCCCTGCAGGAGCTGAGGAAGGTGGCAAGAATCAACGGCCACAAGGAGGCCAAGAATCTGACCA
TCGAGGTGCTGATGTCCTCTGTGAAGGAGGAGGTGGCCTCTGCCAAGGAGCCAAGAAGCGTGCTGGATCT
GTTTTGCGTGCCCGTGCTGAGGTGGCGCTCCTGTGCCATGCTGGTGGTGAACTTCTCCCTGCTGATCTCT
TACTATGGCCTGGTGTTTGACCTGCAGTCTCTGGGCCGGGATATCTTCCTGCTGCAGGCCCTGTTCGGAG
CAGTGGACTTTCTGGGCAGAGCCACAACCGCCCTGCTGCTGTCTTTTCTGGGCCGGAGAACAATCCAGGC
AGGAAGCCAGGCAATGGCAGGACTGGCCATCCTGGCCAATATGCTGGTGCCTCAGGATCTGCAGACCCTG
AGGGTGGTGTTCGCCGTGCTGGGCAAGGGCTGCTTTGGCATCTCCCTGACATGTCTGACCATCTACAAGG
CCGAGCTGTTCCCTACACCAGTGAGGATGACCGCCGACGGCATCCTGCACACCGTGGGCCGCCTGGGAGC
AATGATGGGACCTCTGATCCTGATGTCTAGGCAGGCCCTGCCACTGCTGCCACCACTGCTGTATGGCGTG
ATCAGCATCGCCAGCTCCCTGGTGGTGCTGTTCTTTCTGCCAGAGACACAGGGACTGCCACTGCCTGACA
CCATCCAGGATCTGGAGAGCCAGAAGTCCACCGCAGCACAGGGAAATAGGCAGGAGGCAGTGACAGTGGA
GAGCACCTCCCTGGACCCAGCTTTCTTGTACAAAGTTGGCATTATAAGAAAGCATTGCTTATCAATTTGT
TGCAACGAACAGGTCACTATCAGTCAAAATAAAATCATTATTTGCCATCCAGCTGATATCCCCTATAGTG
AGTCGTATTACATGGTCATAGCTGTTTCCTGGCAGCTCTGGCCCGTGTCTCAAAATCTCTGATGTTACAT
TGCACAAGATAAAAATATATCATCATGAACAATAAAACTGTCTGCTTACATAAACAGTAATACAAGGGGT
GTTATGAGCCATATTCAACGGGAAACGTCGAGGCCGCGATTAAATTCCAACATGGATGCTGATTTATATG
GGTATAAATGGGCTCGCGATAATGTCGGGCAATCAGGTGCGACAATCTATCGCTTGTATGGGAAGCCCGA
TGCGCCAGAGTTGTTTCTGAAACATGGCAAAGGTAGCGTTGCCAATGATGTTACAGATGAGATGGTCAGA
CTAAACTGGCTGACGGAATTTATGCCTCTTCCGACCATCAAGCATTTTATCCGTACTCCTGATGATGCAT
GGTTACTCACCACTGCGATCCCCGGAAAAACAGCATTCCAGGTATTAGAAGAATATCCTGATTCAGGTGA
AAATATTGTTGATGCGCTGGCAGTGTTCCTGCGCCGGTTGCATTCGATTCCTGTTTGTAATTGTCCTTTT
AACAGCGATCGCGTATTTCGTCTCGCTCAGGCGCAATCACGAATGAATAACGGTTTGGTTGATGCGAGTG
ATTTTGATGACGAGCGTAATGGCTGGCCTGTTGAACAAGTCTGGAAAGAAATGCATAAACTTTTGCCATT
CTCACCGGATTCAGTCGTCACTCATGGTGATTTCTCACTTGATAACCTTATTTTTGACGAGGGGAAATTA
ATAGGTTGTATTGATGTTGGACGAGTCGGAATCGCAGACCGATACCAGGATCTTGCCATCCTATGGAACT
GCCTCGGTGAGTTTTCTCCTTCATTACAGAAACGGCTTTTTCAAAAATATGGTATTGATAATCCTGATAT
GAATAAATTGCAGTTTCATTTGATGCTCGATGAGTTTTTCTAATCAGAATTGGTTAATTGGTTGTAACAC
TGGCAGAGCATTACGCTGACTTGACGGGACGGCGCAAGCTCATGACCAAAATCCCTTAACGTGAGTTACG
CGTCGTTCCACTGAGCGTCAGACCCCGTAGAAAAGATCAAAGGATCTTCTTGAGATCCTTTTTTTCTGCG
CGTAATCTGCTGCTTGCAAACAAAAAAACCACCGCTACCAGCGGTGGTTTGTTTGCCGGATCAAGAGCTA
CCAACTCTTTTTCCGAAGGTAACTGGCTTCAGCAGAGCGCAGATACCAAATACTGTTCTTCTAGTGTAGC
CGTAGTTAGGCCACCACTTCAAGAACTCTGTAGCACCGCCTACATACCTCGCTCTGCTAATCCTGTTACC
AGTGGCTGCTGCCAGTGGCGATAAGTCGTGTCTTACCGGGTTGGACTCAAGACGATAGTTACCGGATAAG
GCGCAGCGGTCGGGCTGAACGGGGGGTTCGTGCACACAGCCCAGCTTGGAGCGAACGACCTACACCGAAC
TGAGATACCTACAGCGTGAGCTATGAGAAAGCGCCACGCTTCCCGAAGGGAGAAAGGCGGACAGGTATCC
GGTAAGCGGCAGGGTCGGAACAGGAGAGCGCACGAGGGAGCTTCCAGGGGGAAACGCCTGGTATCTTTAT
AGTCCTGTCGGGTTTCGCCACCTCTGACTTGAGCGTCGATTTTTGTGATGCTCGTCAGGGGGGCGGAGCC
TATGGAAAAACGCCAGCAACGCGGCCTTTTTACGGTTCCTGGCCTTTTGCTGGCCTTTTGCTCACATGTT
