>Addgene plasmid #131963 | pDONR221_SLC22A11 | depositor partial sequence | sequence record 253326 | Codon-optimized ORF of SLC22A11
ATGGCCTTTAGCAAGCTGCTGGAGCAGGCAGGAGGAGTGGGACTGTTCCAGACACTGCAGGTGCTGACCT
TTATCCTGCCTTGCCTGATGATCCCATCCCAGATGCTGCTGGAGAACTTCTCTGCCGCCATCCCAGGCCA
CCGGTGTTGGACACACATGCTGGATAACGGCTCTGCCGTGAGCACAAATATGACCCCCAAGGCCCTGCTG
ACCATCTCCATCCCACCTGGACCAAACCAGGGACCACACCAGTGCCGGCGGTTCCGGCAGCCACAGTGGC
AGCTGCTGGACCCTAATGCCACAGCCACCTCTTGGAGCGAGGCCGATACCGAGCCTTGCGTGGACGGCTG
GGTGTACGATCGGAGCGTGTTCACCAGCACCATCGTGGCCAAGTGGGACCTGGTGTGCAGCTCCCAGGGC
CTGAAGCCACTGTCCCAGTCTATCTTCATGAGCGGCATCCTGGTGGGCTCCTTTATCTGGGGCCTGCTGA
GCTACCGGTTCGGCAGAAAGCCCATGCTGTCCTGGTGCTGTCTGCAGCTGGCAGTGGCAGGCACAAGCAC
CATCTTCGCCCCTACATTTGTGATCTATTGCGGCCTGAGATTCGTGGCCGCCTTTGGCATGGCCGGCATC
TTCCTGTCTAGCCTGACCCTGATGGTGGAGTGGACCACAACCTCCAGGCGCGCCGTGACAATGACCGTGG
TGGGATGTGCCTTTTCTGCCGGACAGGCCGCCCTGGGAGGACTGGCCTTCGCCCTGAGGGACTGGCGCAC
ACTGCAGCTGGCAGCAAGCGTGCCCTTCTTTGCCATCTCCCTGATCTCTTGGTGGCTGCCTGAGTCCGCC
AGGTGGCTGATCATCAAGGGCAAGCCAGATCAGGCCCTGCAGGAGCTGAGGAAGGTGGCAAGAATCAACG
GCCACAAGGAGGCCAAGAATCTGACCATCGAGGTGCTGATGTCCTCTGTGAAGGAGGAGGTGGCCTCTGC
CAAGGAGCCAAGAAGCGTGCTGGATCTGTTTTGCGTGCCCGTGCTGAGGTGGCGCTCCTGTGCCATGCTG
GTGGTGAACTTCTCCCTGCTGATCTCTTACTATGGCCTGGTGTTTGACCTGCAGTCTCTGGGCCGGGATA
TCTTCCTGCTGCAGGCCCTGTTCGGAGCAGTGGACTTTCTGGGCAGAGCCACAACCGCCCTGCTGCTGTC
TTTTCTGGGCCGGAGAACAATCCAGGCAGGAAGCCAGGCAATGGCAGGACTGGCCATCCTGGCCAATATG
CTGGTGCCTCAGGATCTGCAGACCCTGAGGGTGGTGTTCGCCGTGCTGGGCAAGGGCTGCTTTGGCATCT
CCCTGACATGTCTGACCATCTACAAGGCCGAGCTGTTCCCTACACCAGTGAGGATGACCGCCGACGGCAT
CCTGCACACCGTGGGCCGCCTGGGAGCAATGATGGGACCTCTGATCCTGATGTCTAGGCAGGCCCTGCCA
CTGCTGCCACCACTGCTGTATGGCGTGATCAGCATCGCCAGCTCCCTGGTGGTGCTGTTCTTTCTGCCAG
AGACACAGGGACTGCCACTGCCTGACACCATCCAGGATCTGGAGAGCCAGAAGTCCACCGCAGCACAGGG
AAATAGGCAGGAGGCAGTGACAGTGGAGAGCACCTCCCTG
